Addgene plasmid #64144: pGAD-hRubicon
Purpose: For yeast two hybrid
Depositing lab: Tamotsu Yoshimori. Depositing organization: The University of Osaka. Publication: Rubicon and PLEKHM1 negatively regulate the endocytic/autophagic pathway via a novel Rab7-binding domain. Tabata K, Matsunaga K, Sakane A, Sasaki T, Noda T, Yoshimori T. Mol Biol Cell. 2010 Dec;21(23):4162-72. doi: 10.1091/mbc.E10-06-0495. Epub 2010 Oct 13. PubMed 20943950.
Backbone
  Vector backbone: pGAD-C1
  Backbone size w/o insert (bp): 6667
  Vector type: Yeast Expression
Growth in bacteria
  Bacterial resistance: Ampicillin, 100 μg/mL
  Growth temperature: 37°C
  Growth strain: DH5alpha
  Copy number: Unknown
Gene/Insert
  Gene/Insert name: Rubicon (alt names: Run domain Beclin-1 interacting and cysteine-rich containing protein; KIAA0226)
  Species: H. sapiens (human)
  Entrez Gene: RUBCN (a.k.a. KIAA0226, RUBICON, SCAR15)
  Promoter: ADH1
  Tag / fusion protein: GAL4 activation domain (N terminal on insert)
  Cloning method: Restriction Enzyme; 5′ cloning site EcoRI (unknown if destroyed); 3′ cloning site SalI (unknown if destroyed)
  Sequencing primers: 5′ N/A
Terms and licenses: Academic/Nonprofit Terms; Industry Terms: Not Available to Industry
How to cite: pGAD-hRubicon was a gift from Tamotsu Yoshimori (Addgene plasmid # 64144 ; http://n2t.net/addgene:64144 ; RRID:Addgene_64144)
