[The description below was written by a language model from this plasmid's Addgene catalogue record.]
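Description:
pGAD-hRubicon is a yeast expression plasmid built on the pGAD-C1 backbone (about 6.7 kb without insert) and designed as the activation-domain ("prey") partner in a GAL4-based yeast two-hybrid assay. It carries human Rubicon (RUBCN, also known as KIAA0226, the Run domain Beclin-1 interacting and cysteine-rich containing protein), cloned between EcoRI and SalI sites. The record does not say whether these sites survived cloning. Expression is driven by the yeast ADH1 promoter, and the GAL4 transcriptional activation domain is fused to the N terminus of Rubicon. In bacteria the plasmid is selected with ampicillin. The record gives no feature table and does not list the yeast selectable marker or the origins of replication, and the copy number is recorded as unknown.

In a two-hybrid experiment, the GAL4 activation domain–Rubicon fusion is co-expressed with a second protein fused to the GAL4 DNA-binding domain from a companion plasmid. If Rubicon binds that partner, the two halves of GAL4 are brought together at GAL4-responsive promoters in the reporter yeast strain, switching on reporter genes that give growth or colour readouts. The stated purpose is simply yeast two-hybrid analysis. The associated study concerns Rubicon and PLEKHM1 as negative regulators of the endocytic and autophagic pathways acting through a Rab7-binding domain, so the construct is suited to testing and mapping Rubicon's protein–protein interactions, such as those with Rab7. The record does not indicate whether the insert is full length or whether it carries any mutations.
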