>Addgene plasmid #64144 | pGAD-hRubicon | addgene partial sequence | sequence record 109724 | yADH1-F 5'-ATACGGCCTTCCTTCCAGTT-3'
AGTATAAATAGACCTGCAATTATTAATCTTTTGTTTCCTCGTCATTGTTCTCGTTCCCTTTCTTCCTTGT
TTCTTTTTCTGCACAATATTTCAAGCTATACCAAGCATACAATCAACTCCAAGCTTTGCAAAGATGGATA
AAGCGGAATTAATTCCCGAGCCTCCAAAAAAGAAGAGAAAGGTCGAATTGGGTACCGCCGCCAATTTTAA
TCAAAGTGGGAATATTGCTGATAGCTCATTGTCCTTCACTTTCACTAACAGTAGCAACGGTCCGAACCTC
ATAACAACTCAAACAAATTCTCAAGCGCTTTCACAACCAATTGCCTCCTCTAACGTTCATGATAACTTCA
TGAATAATGAAATCACGGCTAGTAAAATTGATGATGGTAATAATTCAAAACCACTGTCACCTGGTTGGAC
GGACCAAACTGCGTATAACGCGTTTGGAATCACTACAGGGATGTTTAATACCACTACAATGGATGATGTA
TATAACTATCTATTCGATGATGAAGATACCCCACCAAACCCAAAAAAAGAGATCGAATTCATGCGGCCGG
AGGGCGCGGGAATGGAGCTCGGAGGCGGCGAGGAGCGCCTGCCTGAGGAGAGCAGGAGGGAGCACTGGCA
GTTGCTGGGTAATTTGAAGACGACGGTGGAGGGTTTGGTATCAACCAACAGCCCCAACGTCTGGTCTAAG
TATGGTGGCTTGGAGCGGCTTTGCAGGGACATGCAGAGCATCCTCTATCACGGGCTTATCCGTGACCAGG
CGTGCCGCCGCCAGACGGATTACTGGCAGTTCGTGAAAGACATCCGGTGGCTCAGTCCCCACTCAGCCCT
TCACGTGGAGAAGTTCATCAGCGTGCACGAGAACGACCAGAGCAGTGCTGATGGTGCCAGTGAACGTGCT
GTTGCCGAGCTGTGGCTGCAGCACA
