>Addgene plasmid #64144 | pGAD-hRubicon | addgene partial sequence | sequence record 109873 | pHybLex_rev 5'-GAGTCACTTTAAAATTTGTATACAC-3'
AATCATAAATCATAAGAAATTCGCTTATTTAGAAGTGTCAACAACGTATCTACCAACGATTTGACCCTTT
TCCATCTTTTCGTAAATTTCTGGCAAGGTAGACAAGCCGACAACCTTGATTGGAGACTTGACCAAACCTC
TGGCGAAGAAGTCCAAAGCTTCTGAATAAGCCCTCGTAATATATTTTCATGAAGAATTTAGGTCCAAAAA
AAAGATGGGCATTAATTCTAGTCATTTAAAAAATTCTATAGATCAGAGGTTACATGGCCAAGATTGAAAC
TTAGAGGAGTATAGTTACATAAAAGAAGGCAAAACGATGTATAAATGAAAGAAATTGAGATGGTGCACGA
TGCACAGTTGAAGTGAACTTGCGGGGTTTTTCAGTATCTACGATTCATAGATCTCTGCAGGTCGACTCAG
GTGGCCTCCAGGACGGCGGCTTCCAGGGCCAGCGCTTCCGCGGGCTCCTCCTCGTAGTCTGACAGGTAAG
ACTCCAGGCTCTGCCTGGCCAGTGCCTCCCGCCGGGCCTGCAGCCGCTCGCAGCGCGGACAGCTTCCAGA
CTTGAAGCAGGCTTTATGGTAACACGCTTTACACTCTTCACAGGTCCGGCACTTATGGAGCTCAAAGGGA
AAGATGATGTCATCCTCATTCTGACAGAACTCACAGATGAAGCCTTTGGCTTGGCAGAGCATGCATCTCT
CCACATGGGTAGCCCCTGCCCTGGTGAGCTCAGCAAGCCGGGGCCCCAGCTCCCCCTTCCTGGTCGCAGT
CAGGTCATTCAGTGAGTACAGGTGGAGGTCCTCTGTCAGGTGGCCTGGGACTGTGTCAAAGGAATCCAGA
AGCTCCTTGGCCAGTCGGCAAGTCTTGAACATG
